Addgene plasmid #117358: pmiRGLO-RASSF4-201
Purpose: Dual luciferase assay for miRNA-targeted UTR
Depositing lab: Volker Busskamp. Depositing organization: Technische Universitaet Dresden. Publication: Combined Experimental and System-Level Analyses Reveal the Complex Regulatory Network of miR-124 during Human Neurogenesis. Kutsche LK, Gysi DM, Fallmann J, Lenk K, Petri R, Swiersy A, Klapper SD, Pircs K, Khattak S, Stadler PF, Jakobsson J, Nowick K, Busskamp V. Cell Syst. 2018 Sep 28. pii: S2405-4712(18)30358-2. doi: 10.1016/j.cels.2018.08.011. PubMed 30292704.
Backbone
  Vector backbone: pmiRGLO
  Backbone manufacturer: Promega
  Backbone size w/o insert (bp): 7334
  Vector type: Mammalian Expression, Luciferase
  Selectable markers: Neomycin (select with G418)
Growth in bacteria
  Bacterial resistance: Ampicillin, 100 μg/mL
  Growth temperature: 37°C
  Growth strain: DH5alpha
  Copy number: High Copy
Gene/Insert
  Gene/Insert name: 3' UTR RASSF4-201
  Species: H. sapiens (human)
  Insert size (bp): 2562
  Promoter: Murine PGK-1
  Tag / fusion protein: luciferase (N terminal on backbone)
  Cloning method: Gibson Cloning
  Sequencing primers: 5′ Fluc-F1 (AGAAGCTGCGCGGTGGTGTTGTG); 3′ T7terminal
Terms and licenses: Academic/Nonprofit Terms; Industry Terms: Not Available to Industry
Depositor comments: 5' NheI cloning site destroyed, 3' XbaI cloning site destroyed
How to cite: pmiRGLO-RASSF4-201 was a gift from Volker Busskamp (Addgene plasmid # 117358 ; http://n2t.net/addgene:117358 ; RRID:Addgene_117358)
