[The description below was written by a language model from this plasmid's Addgene catalogue record and pLannotate feature annotations shown in this document.]
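Description:
pmiRGLO-RASSF4-201 is a mammalian dual-luciferase reporter plasmid built on the Promega pmiRGLO backbone and used to test whether a 3′ untranslated region is targeted by a microRNA. It is propagated in E. coli through a high-copy ColE1/pUC-type origin with ampicillin selection (AmpR under its bla promoter), and a ColE1 cer site helps keep the plasmid monomeric. The two annotated sequence records, one from the depositor and one from repository sequencing, are both 9,896 nt. They show the same 18 features in the same order, differing only in where numbering starts.

The test cassette uses the mouse PGK-1 promoter to drive the synthetic firefly luciferase gene luc2. The roughly 2.6 kb human 3′ UTR of the RASSF4-201 transcript was inserted by Gibson assembly downstream of the luc2 coding sequence, destroying the NheI and XbaI cloning sites. This insert corresponds to the unannotated stretch between luc2 and the remnant polylinker, ahead of an SV40 poly(A) signal. The UTR therefore becomes part of the firefly luciferase mRNA, so microRNA-mediated repression acting on it lowers the firefly signal.

A second, independent cassette uses the SV40 enhancer/early promoter to drive humanized Renilla luciferase followed directly by a neomycin phosphotransferase sequence and a synthetic poly(A) signal. This provides an internal normalization control on the same plasmid, along with G418 selection in mammalian cells. Several short annotations (SET1, T7 terminator, large T antigen, M13 ori, bom, tnpA fragments) are partial matches and probably not functional elements. The associated study concerns the miR-124 regulatory network in human neurogenesis, though the record does not itself name the microRNA tested against this UTR.
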