Features (pLannotate 1.2.2; 18 found; start..end, strand, type, name):
     17..66      +  CDS            SET1 (fragment): solubility-enhancement tag derived from T7 phage gene 10B
     74..93      +  terminator     T7 terminator (fragment): transcription terminator for bacteriophage T7 RNA polymerase
    115..236     -  polyA_signal   SV40 poly(A) signal: SV40 polyadenylation signal
    259..327     -  CDS            large T antigen (fragment): large T antigen from SV40 (simian virus 40)
    332..364     +  rep_origin     M13 ori (fragment): M13 bacteriophage origin of replication; arrow indicates direction of (+) strand synthesis
    365..416     -  misc_feature   bom (fragment): basis of mobility region from pBR322
    481..838     +  promoter       SV40 promoter: SV40 enhancer and early promoter
    889..1821    +  CDS            hRluc: Renilla luciferase human codon-optimized
   1872..2664    +  CDS            NeoR/KanR (fragment): aminoglycoside phosphotransferase from Tn5; aph(3')-II (or nptII); confers resistance to neomycin, kanamycin, and G418 (Geneticin®)
   2728..2776    +  polyA_signal   poly(A) signal: synthetic polyadenylation signal
   2797..2889    -  CDS            tnpA (fragment): TN5P_ECOLX - Also known as tnp. Experimental evidence at protein level: Swiss-Prot protein existence level 1. Mediates transposition of transposon Tn5 by a 'cut and paste' mechanism. First, the monomeric transposase binds the 19 bp inverted DNA repeats flanking the transposon. Then, dimerization of the DNA- bound transposase creates a synaptic DNA complex. After nicking of the first DNA strand, excision of the transposon proceeds through a series of intermediates. The transposase then mediates the insertion of the transposon at a new site by strand transfer. The activity of the wild- type tran
   2932..3036    +  promoter       AmpR promoter: bla
   3037..3897    +  CDS            AmpR: β-lactamase; bla; confers resistance to ampicillin, carbenicillin, and related antibiotics
   4055..4643    -  rep_origin     ori: high-copy-number ColE1/pMB1/pBR322/pUC origin of replication
   4759..5042    +  misc_feature   cer region: ColE1-derived recombination site that helps to maintain plasmids as monomers
   5099..5598    +  promoter       PGK promoter: mouse phosphoglycerate kinase 1 promoter
   5645..7297    +  CDS            luciferase: firefly luciferase synthetic luc2 version of the luciferase gene
   9883..10      +  misc_feature   MCS (fragment) (across the origin): pUC18/19 multiple cloning site
>Addgene plasmid #117358 | pmiRGLO-RASSF4-201 | depositor full sequence | sequence record 221493 | Full Sequence
CATGCAAGCTGATCCGGCTGCTAACAAAGCCCGAAAGGAAGCTGAGTTGGCTGCTGCCACCGCTGAGCAA
TAACTAGCATAACCCCTTGGGGCGGCCGCTTCGAGCAGACATGATAAGATACATTGATGAGTTTGGACAA
ACCACAACTAGAATGCAGTGAAAAAAATGCTTTATTTGTGAAATTTGTGATGCTATTGCTTTATTTGTAA
CCATTATAAGCTGCAATAAACAAGTTAACAACAACAATTGCATTCATTTTATGTTTCAGGTTCAGGGGGA
GATGTGGGAGGTTTTTTTAAGCAAGTAAAACCTCTACAAATGTGGTAAAATCGAATTTTAACAAAATATT
AACGCTTACAATTTCCTGATGCGGTATTTTCTCCTTACGCATCTGTGCGGTATTTCACACCGCATACGCG
GATCTGCGCAGCACCATGGCCTGAAATAACCTCTGAAAGAGGAACTTGGTTAGGTACCTTCTGAGGCGGA
AAGAACCAGCTGTGGAATGTGTGTCAGTTAGGGTGTGGAAAGTCCCCAGGCTCCCCAGCAGGCAGAAGTA
TGCAAAGCATGCATCTCAATTAGTCAGCAACCAGGTGTGGAAAGTCCCCAGGCTCCCCAGCAGGCAGAAG
TATGCAAAGCATGCATCTCAATTAGTCAGCAACCATAGTCCCGCCCCTAACTCCGCCCATCCCGCCCCTA
ACTCCGCCCAGTTCCGCCCATTCTCCGCCCCATGGCTGACTAATTTTTTTTATTTATGCAGAGGCCGAGG
CCGCCTCGGCCTCTGAGCTATTCCAGAAGTAGTGAGGAGGCTTTTTTGGAGGCCTAGGCTTTTGCAAAAA
GCTTGATTCTTCTGACACAACAGTCTCGAACCAAAGGCTGGAGCCACCATGGCTTCCAAGGTGTACGACC
CCGAGCAACGCAAACGCATGATCACTGGGCCTCAGTGGTGGGCTCGCTGCAAGCAAATGAACGTGCTGGA
CTCCTTCATCAACTACTATGATTCCGAGAAGCACGCCGAGAACGCCGTGATTTTTCTGCATGGTAACGCT
GCCTCCAGCTACCTGTGGAGGCACGTCGTGCCTCACATCGAGCCCGTGGCTAGATGCATCATCCCTGATC
TGATCGGAATGGGTAAGTCCGGCAAGAGCGGGAATGGCTCATATCGCCTCCTGGATCACTACAAGTACCT
CACCGCTTGGTTCGAGCTGCTGAACCTTCCAAAGAAAATCATCTTTGTGGGCCACGACTGGGGGGCTTGT
CTGGCCTTTCACTACTCCTACGAGCACCAAGACAAGATCAAGGCCATCGTCCATGCTGAGAGTGTCGTGG
ACGTGATCGAGTCCTGGGACGAGTGGCCTGACATCGAGGAGGATATCGCCCTGATCAAGAGCGAAGAGGG
CGAGAAAATGGTGCTTGAGAATAACTTCTTCGTCGAGACCATGCTCCCAAGCAAGATCATGCGGAAACTG
GAGCCTGAGGAGTTCGCTGCCTACCTGGAGCCATTCAAGGAGAAGGGCGAGGTTAGACGGCCTACCCTCT
CCTGGCCTCGCGAGATCCCTCTCGTTAAGGGAGGCAAGCCCGACGTCGTCCAGATTGTCCGCAACTACAA
CGCCTACCTTCGGGCCAGCGACGATCTGCCTAAGATGTTCATCGAGTCCGACCCTGGGTTCTTTTCCAAC
GCTATTGTCGAGGGAGCTAAGAAGTTCCCTAACACCGAGTTCGTGAAGGTGAAGGGCCTCCACTTCAGCC
AGGAGGACGCTCCAGATGAAATGGGTAAGTACATCAAGAGCTTCGTGGAGCGCGTGCTGAAGAACGAGCA
GACCGGTGGTGGGAGCGGAGGTGGCGGATCAGGTGGCGGAGGCTCCGGAGGGATTGAACAAGATGGATTG
CACGCAGGTTCTCCGGCCGCTTGGGTGGAGAGGCTATTCGGCTATGACTGGGCACAACAGACAATCGGCT
GCTCTGATGCCGCCGTGTTCCGGCTGTCAGCGCAGGGGCGCCCGGTTCTTTTTGTCAAGACCGACCTGTC
CGGTGCCCTGAATGAACTGCAGGACGAGGCAGCGCGGCTATCGTGGCTGGCCACGACGGGCGTTCCTTGC
GCAGCTGTGCTCGACGTTGTCACTGAAGCGGGAAGGGACTGGCTGCTATTGGGCGAAGTGCCGGGGCAGG
ATCTCCTGTCATCTCACCTTGCTCCTGCCGAGAAAGTATCCATCATGGCTGATGCAATGCGGCGGCTGCA
TACGCTTGATCCGGCTACCTGCCCATTCGACCACCAAGCGAAACATCGCATCGAGCGAGCACGTACTCGG
ATGGAAGCCGGTCTTGTCGATCAGGATGATCTGGACGAAGAGCATCAGGGGCTCGCGCCAGCCGAACTGT
TCGCCAGGCTCAAGGCGCGCATGCCCGACGGCGAGGATCTCGTCGTGACCCATGGCGATGCCTGCTTGCC
GAATATCATGGTGGAAAATGGCCGCTTTTCTGGATTCATCGACTGTGGCCGGCTGGGTGTGGCGGACCGC
TATCAGGACATAGCGTTGGCTACCCGTGATATTGCTGAAGAGCTTGGCGGCGAATGGGCTGACCGCTTCC
TCGTGCTTTACGGTATCGCCGCTCCCGATTCGCAGCGCATCGCCTTCTATCGCCTTCTTGACGAGTTCTT
CTGAGCGGGACTCTGGGGTTCGAAATGACCGACCAAGCGACGCCCAACCTGCCATCACGATGGCCGCAAT
AAAATATCTTTATTTTCATTACATCTGTGTGTTGGTTTTTTGTGTGAATCGATAGCGATAAGGATCCTCT
TTGCGCTTGCGTTTTCCCTTGTCCAGATAGCCCAGTAGCTGACATTCATCCGGGGTCAGCACCGTTTCTG
CGGACTGGCTTTCTACGTAATGGTTTCTTAGACGTCAGGTGGCACTTTTCGGGGAAATGTGCGCGGAACC
CCTATTTGTTTATTTTTCTAAATACATTCAAATATGTATCCGCTCATGAGACAATAACCCTGATAAATGC
TTCAATAATATTGAAAAAGGAAGAGTATGAGTATTCAACATTTCCGTGTCGCCCTTATTCCCTTTTTTGC
GGCATTTTGCCTTCCTGTTTTTGCTCACCCAGAAACGCTGGTGAAAGTAAAAGATGCTGAAGATCAGTTG
GGTGCACGAGTGGGTTACATCGAACTGGATCTCAACAGCGGTAAGATCCTTGAGAGTTTTCGCCCCGAAG
AACGTTTTCCAATGATGAGCACTTTCAAAGTTCTGCTATGTGGCGCGGTATTATCCCGTATTGACGCCGG
GCAAGAGCAACTCGGTCGCCGCATACACTATTCTCAGAATGACTTGGTTGAGTACTCACCAGTCACAGAA
AAGCATCTTACGGATGGCATGACAGTAAGAGAATTATGCAGTGCTGCCATAACCATGAGTGATAACACTG
CGGCCAACTTACTTCTGACAACTATCGGAGGACCGAAGGAGCTAACCGCTTTTTTGCACAACATGGGGGA
TCATGTAACTCGCCTTGATCGTTGGGAACCGGAGCTGAATGAAGCCATACCAAACGACGAGCGTGACACC
ACGATGCCTGTAGCAATGGCAACAACGTTGCGCAAACTATTAACTGGCGAACTACTTACTCTAGCTTCCC
GGCAACAATTAATAGACTGGATGGAGGCGGATAAAGTTGCAGGACCACTTCTGCGCTCGGCCCTTCCGGC
TGGCTGGTTTATTGCTGATAAATCTGGAGCCGGTGAGCGTGGGTCTCGCGGTATCATTGCAGCACTGGGG
CCAGATGGTAAGCCCTCCCGTATCGTAGTTATCTACACGACGGGGAGTCAGGCAACTATGGATGAACGAA
ATAGACAGATCGCTGAGATAGGTGCCTCACTGATTAAGCATTGGTAATTCGAAATGACCGACCAAGCGAC
GCCCAACCGGTATCAGCTCACTCAAAGGCGGTAATACGGTTATCCACAGAATCAGGGGATAACGCAGGAA
AGAACATGTGAGCAAAAGGCCAGCAAAAGGCCAGGAACCGTAAAAAGGCCGCGTTGCTGGCGTTTTTCCA
TAGGCTCCGCCCCCCTGACGAGCATCACAAAAATCGACGCTCAAGTCAGAGGTGGCGAAACCCGACAGGA
CTATAAAGATACCAGGCGTTTCCCCCTGGAAGCTCCCTCGTGCGCTCTCCTGTTCCGACCCTGCCGCTTA
CCGGATACCTGTCCGCCTTTCTCCCTTCGGGAAGCGTGGCGCTTTCTCATAGCTCACGCTGTAGGTATCT
CAGTTCGGTGTAGGTCGTTCGCTCCAAGCTGGGCTGTGTGCACGAACCCCCCGTTCAGCCCGACCGCTGC
GCCTTATCCGGTAACTATCGTCTTGAGTCCAACCCGGTAAGACACGACTTATCGCCACTGGCAGCAGCCA
CTGGTAACAGGATTAGCAGAGCGAGGTATGTAGGCGGTGCTACAGAGTTCTTGAAGTGGTGGCCTAACTA
CGGCTACACTAGAAGGACAGTATTTGGTATCTGCGCTCTGCTGAAGCCAGTTACCTTCGGAAAAAGAGTT
GGTAGCTCTTGATCCGGCAAACAAACCACCGCTGGTAGCGGTGGTTTTTTTGTTTGCAAGCAGCAGATTA
CGCGCAGAAAAAAAGGATTTCAAGAAGATCCTTTGATCTTTTCTACGGGGTCTGACGCTCAGTGGAACGA
AAACTCACGTTAAGGGATTTTGGTCATGAGATTATCAAAAAGGATCTTCACCTAGATCCTTTTATAGTCC
GGAAATACAGGAACGCACGCTGGATGGCCCTTCGCTGGGATGGTGAAACCATGAAAAATGGCAGCTTCAG
TGGATTAAGTGGGGGTAATGTGGCCTGTACCCTCTGGTTGCATAGGTATTCATACGGTTAAAATTTATCA
GGCGCGATTGCGGCAGTTTTTCGGGTGGTTTGTTGCCATTTTTACCTGTCTGCTGCCGTGATCGCGCTGA
ACGCGTTTTAGCGGTGCGTACAATTAAGGGATTATGGTAAATCCACTTACTGTCTGCCCTCGTAGCCATC
GAGATAAACCGCAGTACTCCGGCCACGATGCGTCCGGCGTAGAGGATCGAGATCTACCGGGTAGGGGAGG
CGCTTTTCCCAAGGCAGTCTGGAGCATGCGCTTTAGCAGCCCCGCTGGGCACTTGGCGCTACACAAGTGG
CCTCTGGCCTCGCACACATTCCACATCCACCGGTAGGCGCCAACCGGCTCCGTTCTTTGGTGGCCCCTTC
GCGCCACCTTCTACTCCTCCCCTAGTCAGGAAGTTCCCCCCCGCCCCGCAGCTCGCGTCGTGCAGGACGT
GACAAATGGAAGTAGCACGTCTCACTAGTCTCGTGCAGATGGACAGCACCGCTGAGCAATGGAAGCGGGT
AGGCCTTTGGGGCAGCGGCCAATAGCAGCTTTGCTCCTTCGCTTTCTGGGCTCAGAGGCTGGGAAGGGGT
GGGTCCGGGGGCGGGCTCAGGGGCGGGCTCAGGGGCGGGGCGGGCGCCCGAAGGTCCTCCGGAGGCCCGG
CATTCTGCACGCTTCAAAAGCGCACGTCTGCCGCGCTGTTCTCCTCTTCCTCATCTCCGGGCCTTTCGAC
CTGCAGCCCAAGCTTGGCAATCCGGTACTGTTGGTAAAGCCACCATGGAAGATGCCAAAAACATTAAGAA
GGGCCCAGCGCCATTCTACCCACTCGAAGACGGGACCGCCGGCGAGCAGCTGCACAAAGCCATGAAGCGC
TACGCCCTGGTGCCCGGCACCATCGCCTTTACCGACGCACATATCGAGGTGGACATTACCTACGCCGAGT
ACTTCGAGATGAGCGTTCGGCTGGCAGAAGCTATGAAGCGCTATGGGCTGAATACAAACCATCGGATCGT
GGTGTGCAGCGAGAATAGCTTGCAGTTCTTCATGCCCGTGTTGGGTGCCCTGTTCATCGGTGTGGCTGTG
GCCCCAGCTAACGACATCTACAACGAGCGCGAGCTGCTGAACAGCATGGGCATCAGCCAGCCCACCGTCG
TATTCGTGAGCAAGAAAGGGCTGCAAAAGATCCTCAACGTGCAAAAGAAGCTACCGATCATACAAAAGAT
CATCATCATGGATAGCAAGACCGACTACCAGGGCTTCCAAAGCATGTACACCTTCGTGACTTCCCATTTG
CCACCCGGCTTCAACGAGTACGACTTCGTGCCCGAGAGCTTCGACCGGGACAAAACCATCGCCCTGATCA
TGAACAGTAGTGGCAGTACCGGATTGCCCAAGGGCGTAGCCCTACCGCACCGCACCGCTTGTGTCCGATT
CAGTCATGCCCGCGACCCCATCTTCGGCAACCAGATCATCCCCGACACCGCTATCCTCAGCGTGGTGCCA
TTTCACCACGGCTTCGGCATGTTCACCACGCTGGGCTACTTGATCTGCGGCTTTCGGGTCGTGCTCATGT
ACCGCTTCGAGGAGGAGCTATTCTTGCGCAGCTTGCAAGACTATAAGATTCAATCTGCCCTGCTGGTGCC
CACACTATTTAGCTTCTTCGCTAAGAGCACTCTCATCGACAAGTACGACCTAAGCAACTTGCACGAGATC
GCCAGCGGCGGGGCGCCGCTCAGCAAGGAGGTAGGTGAGGCCGTGGCCAAACGCTTCCACCTACCAGGCA
TCCGCCAGGGCTACGGCCTGACAGAAACAACCAGCGCCATTCTGATCACCCCCGAAGGGGACGACAAGCC
TGGCGCAGTAGGCAAGGTGGTGCCCTTCTTCGAGGCTAAGGTGGTGGACTTGGACACCGGTAAGACACTG
GGTGTGAACCAGCGCGGCGAGCTGTGCGTCCGTGGCCCCATGATCATGAGCGGCTACGTTAACAACCCCG
AGGCTACAAACGCTCTCATCGACAAGGACGGCTGGCTGCACAGCGGCGACATCGCCTACTGGGACGAGGA
CGAGCACTTCTTCATCGTGGACCGGCTGAAGAGCCTGATCAAATACAAGGGCTACCAGGTAGCCCCAGCC
GAACTGGAGAGCATCCTGCTGCAACACCCCAACATCTTCGACGCCGGGGTCGCCGGCCTGCCCGACGACG
ATGCCGGCGAGCTGCCCGCCGCAGTCGTCGTGCTGGAACACGGTAAAACCATGACCGAGAAGGAGATCGT
GGACTATGTGGCCAGCCAGGTTACAACCGCCAAGAAGCTGCGCGGTGGTGTTGTGTTCGTGGACGAGGTG
CCTAAAGGACTGACCGGCAAGTTGGACGCCCGCAAGATCCGCGAGATTCTCATTAAGGCCAAGAAGGGCG
GCAAGATCGCCGTGTAATTCTAGTTGTTTAAACGAGCTCGCTGGCCAACACCTGCCTCTTCCAAAGTCCC
CAGCAGTGGCAGGTGTACACTGAGCCCTGGTTGCTGGCCCCGGCCGGTCACATTGACTGATGGCCACCGC
CTGACGAATCGAGTGCCTGTGTGTCTACCTCTCTGAAGCCTGAGCACCATGATTCCCACAGCCAGCTCTT
GGCTCCAAGATGAGCACCCACAGGAAGCCGACCCAGGCCTGAGGGGCCAGGAACTTGCTGGGTCAGATCT
GTGTGGCCAGCCCTGTCCACACCATGCCTCTCCTGCACTGGAGAGCAGTGCTGGCCCAGCCCCTGCGGCT
TAGGCTTCATCTGCTTGCACATTGCCTGTCCCAGAGCCCCTGTGGGTCCACAAGCCCCTGTCCTCTTCCT
TCATATGAGATTCTTGTCTGCCCTCATATCACGCTGCCCCACAGGAATGCTGCTGGGAAAAGCAGGGCCT
GCCAGCAGGTATGAGATCTAGCCTGCTTTCAGCCATCACCTTGCCACAGTGTCCCCGGCTTCTAAGCCTC
CAATATCACCCTGTGAGCCTCGCACAGCTCAGCCCCAACACAGAGGTGAGACCAGGAATAAGGCCACAAG
TATCTCACTTTCTCTGCAGAAATCAATCTTTACTTCATCAGAGAGACCTAAAGCGATTCTTACAAGGAGC
TTGCTGCAAGAAACACGGTCATTCAATCACATTGAGGAGGGTCCACATGGCATTGAGAGGGTGCTGCCCG
CTCAATGCCCAGCAGCAGCTCTGGAAGGCAGTGCTCAGCCCCATCACCACTGTCCCGTGGATGCCTGTGT
ACCTCTTGCCTTTTCTGGGCTTGCGTTTCTCTCCTCTAGTGGGTGGGGATGACTTTCAATGACTTTCAAT
ACTTCCCCTGAAGGAAGAATGATAAGGAGAAATGTCTGTTTTGAGGAAAGGGCTTTGAATTCCCCAGATA
CTGAACAATTTGTGTTTGTGACTGATGGAGAATTTCAGGAATGAATGAGAAAGCCTTTGCGAAACTATGC
AACAGTTTACATCAGTCATGTGAAGTATTTGTCTAAAACAGAGCAAACTGAAGACCAAATTATTCTCCTG
TTGAGGTCCGTGGATGGCAGATTTAAAGGGAAGAACCACAAAGGCTTGCAAAGATAGGAGAGGCTCCATC
TCTAATGCATGTAGAAGCTCCTTACGGGTGCCCATCAAGAGCATAGCTTGGAAGCCACCATGCTGTGCGG
AACTGCGTCAGGGCAAATGTCACAGCAGGATTTCCCCAACCCAGCTCCATCATCACAGACACAGAGAGCT
GCAGGGGAGGCCTGCCCACTGTTTTGTCGACTCTGCCCTCCTCTGGCAGCATAGATCCTTAGGTGCTCAA
TAAAGGTGTGCTGTATTGAACTGAAGAAGTGAGAACCAAGCTTTTTTTTTTTTTTTTGCTTTCTGTGCAT
CCACCCTGACCCCCGGCTCTAACTTCTGAAACTCTTATCCTAAAGGATGTGTGGCCATGTTTGGCAGAAG
AGCCACAACTCGCTGCTCTAGGAGCCGACATGACTCCTTCATTTCTGTGCATGCCCTGGGGACTAGGGTG
GAGCCTGAGGAGAGGCTGCCATGGAACACGCAGGCGTCACTGGTGGGAGCCTAGAGGTGACCTGGATGAT
GAGCAATAGAGTCACCCCGAGTCACAGAATCTTAGCATCAGGAGGGCCCCAAGAATCTTCCAGGCCAGGG
GCTCAGGTGGGATGGAAGCAGGGCCTAGGAGAGGGTACAAAACAAATCAAACAGGAGCTCCCAGGTAATT
GTACTCCCAAGCTATTATTTACAATCTCAGGTGGAGGACAGCTCCTGTCCCATTGTTCAGCTGTAACTGA
GTGACTGCCTTGTGCCAGGCCTGTGCTCAGCCCTGGAGGCACAAAGATGGAGCCAGTCTGTCCTGTGTCT
AGGGGTCTTCTCATCAGGAGAAGAAGGCCAGACACTGGAAGGGTCAAGAGATCAGCTGAGCAACGAACCG
GCAAAGCTCCTGGGAGTGAGGTGGAGGCCAAGGCAGAGTTGGCTAAGAAGTGCATGTGGCGTCACAGGCC
AAGATGCACCTGCCAGCTAGGAGCAGGCCAGGTCCTGGCACACAGGAAGCCAGTGGAGCAGGAGACCCTC
CCTAAGTACCAGCCTGTTTGGTTGGTTGGTTTGCTTTTGAAAGTTATTACAATATTATTTAAGGCCTTTT
CGGATAAGTTCACTTTTAAAGTAGGTGTTATCAATCTAATTTCTGAACGTTATGGGTCAGAAAAATCACT
AGCAAGTGGCTCAGAAAAAGGGAAAAGGTACACTTCTGCAATCAGCTGAGGAGTTCACACCTTTTTTTCT
AAATCAACATCATATTTGCTGTTCAGAGGCAATCTGAAAAGCTGCAAATTCAGCTCACCTCAACCCCATA
ATTTCAAACGTTAGAGGCTGGTCTCTGTGGTTTCCTACTGGTTCCTGTGGGGAGCTCCCGCTTTCTTTCT
ACATAGAGCTTAGGGTATTTCTCATATGCCCCATTGGCTACCTAGTGTCTCAGGTAATAAACGTATCCGA
AGATAAAGCAAAAGTCGACCTGCAGG
