Features (pLannotate 1.2.2; 18 found; start..end, strand, type, name):
     31..1683    +  CDS            luciferase: firefly luciferase synthetic luc2 version of the luciferase gene
   4269..4292    +  misc_feature   MCS (fragment): pUC18/19 multiple cloning site
   4299..4348    +  CDS            SET1 (fragment): solubility-enhancement tag derived from T7 phage gene 10B
   4356..4375    +  terminator     T7 terminator (fragment): transcription terminator for bacteriophage T7 RNA polymerase
   4397..4518    -  polyA_signal   SV40 poly(A) signal: SV40 polyadenylation signal
   4541..4609    -  CDS            large T antigen (fragment): large T antigen from SV40 (simian virus 40)
   4614..4646    +  rep_origin     M13 ori (fragment): M13 bacteriophage origin of replication; arrow indicates direction of (+) strand synthesis
   4647..4698    -  misc_feature   bom (fragment): basis of mobility region from pBR322
   4763..5120    +  promoter       SV40 promoter: SV40 enhancer and early promoter
   5171..6103    +  CDS            hRluc: Renilla luciferase human codon-optimized
   6154..6946    +  CDS            NeoR/KanR (fragment): aminoglycoside phosphotransferase from Tn5; aph(3')-II (or nptII); confers resistance to neomycin, kanamycin, and G418 (Geneticin®)
   7010..7058    +  polyA_signal   poly(A) signal: synthetic polyadenylation signal
   7079..7171    -  CDS            tnpA (fragment): TN5P_ECOLX - Also known as tnp. Experimental evidence at protein level: Swiss-Prot protein existence level 1. Mediates transposition of transposon Tn5 by a 'cut and paste' mechanism. First, the monomeric transposase binds the 19 bp inverted DNA repeats flanking the transposon. Then, dimerization of the DNA- bound transposase creates a synaptic DNA complex. After nicking of the first DNA strand, excision of the transposon proceeds through a series of intermediates. The transposase then mediates the insertion of the transposon at a new site by strand transfer. The activity of the wild- type tran
   7214..7318    +  promoter       AmpR promoter: bla
   7319..8179    +  CDS            AmpR: β-lactamase; bla; confers resistance to ampicillin, carbenicillin, and related antibiotics
   8337..8925    -  rep_origin     ori: high-copy-number ColE1/pMB1/pBR322/pUC origin of replication
   9041..9324    +  misc_feature   cer region: ColE1-derived recombination site that helps to maintain plasmids as monomers
   9381..9880    +  promoter       PGK promoter: mouse phosphoglycerate kinase 1 promoter
>Addgene plasmid #117358 | pmiRGLO-RASSF4-201 | addgene full sequence | sequence record 231759 | Addgene NGS Result
TGGCAATCCGGTACTGTTGGTAAAGCCACCATGGAAGATGCCAAAAACATTAAGAAGGGCCCAGCGCCAT
TCTACCCACTCGAAGACGGGACCGCCGGCGAGCAGCTGCACAAAGCCATGAAGCGCTACGCCCTGGTGCC
CGGCACCATCGCCTTTACCGACGCACATATCGAGGTGGACATTACCTACGCCGAGTACTTCGAGATGAGC
GTTCGGCTGGCAGAAGCTATGAAGCGCTATGGGCTGAATACAAACCATCGGATCGTGGTGTGCAGCGAGA
ATAGCTTGCAGTTCTTCATGCCCGTGTTGGGTGCCCTGTTCATCGGTGTGGCTGTGGCCCCAGCTAACGA
CATCTACAACGAGCGCGAGCTGCTGAACAGCATGGGCATCAGCCAGCCCACCGTCGTATTCGTGAGCAAG
AAAGGGCTGCAAAAGATCCTCAACGTGCAAAAGAAGCTACCGATCATACAAAAGATCATCATCATGGATA
GCAAGACCGACTACCAGGGCTTCCAAAGCATGTACACCTTCGTGACTTCCCATTTGCCACCCGGCTTCAA
CGAGTACGACTTCGTGCCCGAGAGCTTCGACCGGGACAAAACCATCGCCCTGATCATGAACAGTAGTGGC
AGTACCGGATTGCCCAAGGGCGTAGCCCTACCGCACCGCACCGCTTGTGTCCGATTCAGTCATGCCCGCG
ACCCCATCTTCGGCAACCAGATCATCCCCGACACCGCTATCCTCAGCGTGGTGCCATTTCACCACGGCTT
CGGCATGTTCACCACGCTGGGCTACTTGATCTGCGGCTTTCGGGTCGTGCTCATGTACCGCTTCGAGGAG
GAGCTATTCTTGCGCAGCTTGCAAGACTATAAGATTCAATCTGCCCTGCTGGTGCCCACACTATTTAGCT
TCTTCGCTAAGAGCACTCTCATCGACAAGTACGACCTAAGCAACTTGCACGAGATCGCCAGCGGCGGGGC
GCCGCTCAGCAAGGAGGTAGGTGAGGCCGTGGCCAAACGCTTCCACCTACCAGGCATCCGCCAGGGCTAC
GGCCTGACAGAAACAACCAGCGCCATTCTGATCACCCCCGAAGGGGACGACAAGCCTGGCGCAGTAGGCA
AGGTGGTGCCCTTCTTCGAGGCTAAGGTGGTGGACTTGGACACCGGTAAGACACTGGGTGTGAACCAGCG
CGGCGAGCTGTGCGTCCGTGGCCCCATGATCATGAGCGGCTACGTTAACAACCCCGAGGCTACAAACGCT
CTCATCGACAAGGACGGCTGGCTGCACAGCGGCGACATCGCCTACTGGGACGAGGACGAGCACTTCTTCA
TCGTGGACCGGCTGAAGAGCCTGATCAAATACAAGGGCTACCAGGTAGCCCCAGCCGAACTGGAGAGCAT
CCTGCTGCAACACCCCAACATCTTCGACGCCGGGGTCGCCGGCCTGCCCGACGACGATGCCGGCGAGCTG
CCCGCCGCAGTCGTCGTGCTGGAACACGGTAAAACCATGACCGAGAAGGAGATCGTGGACTATGTGGCCA
GCCAGGTTACAACCGCCAAGAAGCTGCGCGGTGGTGTTGTGTTCGTGGACGAGGTGCCTAAAGGACTGAC
CGGCAAGTTGGACGCCCGCAAGATCCGCGAGATTCTCATTAAGGCCAAGAAGGGCGGCAAGATCGCCGTG
TAATTCTAGTTGTTTAAACGAGCTCGCTGGCCAACACCTGCCTCTTCCAAAGTCCCCAGCAGTGGCAGGT
GTACACTGAGCCCTGGTTGCTGGCCCCGGCCGGTCACATTGACTGATGGCCACCGCCTGACGAATCGAGT
GCCTGTGTGTCTACCTCTCTGAAGCCTGAGCACCATGATTCCCACAGCCAGCTCTTGGCTCCAAGATGAG
CACCCACAGGAAGCCGACCCAGGCCTGAGGGGCCAGGAACTTGCTGGGTCAGATCTGTGTGGCCAGCCCT
GTCCACACCATGCCTCTCCTGCACTGGAGAGCAGTGCTGGCCCAGCCCCTGCGGCTTAGGCTTCATCTGC
TTGCACATTGCCTGTCCCAGAGCCCCTGTGGGTCCACAAGCCCCTGTCCTCTTCCTTCATATGAGATTCT
TGTCTGCCCTCATATCACGCTGCCCCACAGGAATGCTGCTGGGAAAAGCAGGGCCTGCCAGCAGGTATGA
GATCTAGCCTGCTTTCAGCCATCACCTTGCCACAGTGTCCCCGGCTTCTAAGCCTCCAATATCACCCTGT
GAGCCTCGCACAGCTCAGCCCCAACACAGAGGTGAGACCAGGAATAAGGCCACAAGTATCTCACTTTCTC
TGCAGAAATCAATCTTTACTTCATCAGAGAGACCTAAAGCGATTCTTACAAGGAGCTTGCTGCAAGAAAC
ACGGTCATTCAATCACATTGAGGAGGGTCCACATGGCATTGAGAGGGTGCTGCCCGCTCAATGCCCAGCA
GCAGCTCTGGAAGGCAGTGCTCAGCCCCATCACCACTGTCCCGTGGATGCCTGTGTACCTCTTGCCTTTT
CTGGGCTTGCGTTTCTCTCCTCTAGTGGGTGGGGATGACTTTCAATGACTTTCAATACTTCCCCTGAAGG
AAGAATGATAAGGAGAAATGTCTGTTTTGAGGAAAGGGCTTTGAATTCCCCAGATACTGAACAATTTGTG
TTTGTGACTGATGGAGAATTTCAGGAATGAATGAGAAAGCCTTTGCGAAACTATGCAACAGTTTACATCA
GTCATGTGAAGTATTTGTCTAAAACAGAGCAAACTGAAGACCAAATTATTCTCCTGTTGAGGTCCGTGGA
TGGCAGATTTAAAGGGAAGAACCACAAAGGCTTGCAAAGATAGGAGAGGCTCCATCTCTAATGCATGTAG
AAGCTCCTTACGGGTGCCCATCAAGAGCATAGCTTGGAAGCCACCATGCTGTGCGGAACTGCGTCAGGGC
AAATGTCACAGCAGGATTTCCCCAACCCAGCTCCATCATCACAGACACAGAGAGCTGCAGGGGAGGCCTG
CCCACTGTTTTGTCGACTCTGCCCTCCTCTGGCAGCATAGATCCTTAGGTGCTCAATAAAGGTGTGCTGT
ATTGAACTGAAGAAGTGAGAACCAAGCTTTTTTTTTTTTTTTTGCTTTCTGTGCATCCACCCTGACCCCC
GGCTCTAACTTCTGAAACTCTTATCCTAAAGGATGTGTGGCCATGTTTGGCAGAAGAGCCACAACTCGCT
GCTCTAGGAGCCGACATGACTCCTTCATTTCTGTGCATGCCCTGGGGACTAGGGTGGAGCCTGAGGAGAG
GCTGCCATGGAACACGCAGGCGTCACTGGTGGGAGCCTAGAGGTGACCTGGATGATGAGCAATAGAGTCA
CCCCGAGTCACAGAATCTTAGCATCAGGAGGGCCCCAAGAATCTTCCAGGCCAGGGGCTCAGGTGGGATG
GAAGCAGGGCCTAGGAGAGGGTACAAAACAAATCAAACAGGAGCTCCCAGGTAATTGTACTCCCAAGCTA
TTATTTACAATCTCAGGTGGAGGACAGCTCCTGTCCCATTGTTCAGCTGTAACTGAGTGACTGCCTTGTG
CCAGGCCTGTGCTCAGCCCTGGAGGCACAAAGATGGAGCCAGTCTGTCCTGTGTCTAGGGGTCTTCTCAT
CAGGAGAAGAAGGCCAGACACTGGAAGGGTCAAGAGATCAGCTGAGCAACGAACCGGCAAAGCTCCTGGG
AGTGAGGTGGAGGCCAAGGCAGAGTTGGCTAAGAAGTGCATGTGGCGTCACAGGCCAAGATGCACCTGCC
AGCTAGGAGCAGGCCAGGTCCTGGCACACAGGAAGCCAGTGGAGCAGGAGACCCTCCCTAAGTACCAGCC
TGTTTGGTTGGTTGGTTTGCTTTTGAAAGTTATTACAATATTATTTAAGGCCTTTTCGGATAAGTTCACT
TTTAAAGTAGGTGTTATCAATCTAATTTCTGAACGTTATGGGTCAGAAAAATCACTAGCAAGTGGCTCAG
AAAAAGGGAAAAGGTACACTTCTGCAATCAGCTGAGGAGTTCACACCTTTTTTTCTAAATCAACATCATA
TTTGCTGTTCAGAGGCAATCTGAAAAGCTGCAAATTCAGCTCACCTCAACCCCATAATTTCAAACGTTAG
AGGCTGGTCTCTGTGGTTTCCTACTGGTTCCTGTGGGGAGCTCCCGCTTTCTTTCTCCATAGAGCTTAGG
GTATTTCTCATATGCCCCATTGGCTACCTAGTGTCTCAGGTAATAAACGTATCCGAAGATAAAGCAAAAG
TCGACCTGCAGGCATGCAAGCTGATCCGGCTGCTAACAAAGCCCGAAAGGAAGCTGAGTTGGCTGCTGCC
ACCGCTGAGCAATAACTAGCATAACCCCTTGGGGCGGCCGCTTCGAGCAGACATGATAAGATACATTGAT
GAGTTTGGACAAACCACAACTAGAATGCAGTGAAAAAAATGCTTTATTTGTGAAATTTGTGATGCTATTG
CTTTATTTGTAACCATTATAAGCTGCAATAAACAAGTTAACAACAACAATTGCATTCATTTTATGTTTCA
GGTTCAGGGGGAGATGTGGGAGGTTTTTTTAAGCAAGTAAAACCTCTACAAATGTGGTAAAATCGAATTT
TAACAAAATATTAACGCTTACAATTTCCTGATGCGGTATTTTCTCCTTACGCATCTGTGCGGTATTTCAC
ACCGCATACGCGGATCTGCGCAGCACCATGGCCTGAAATAACCTCTGAAAGAGGAACTTGGTTAGGTACC
TTCTGAGGCGGAAAGAACCAGCTGTGGAATGTGTGTCAGTTAGGGTGTGGAAAGTCCCCAGGCTCCCCAG
CAGGCAGAAGTATGCAAAGCATGCATCTCAATTAGTCAGCAACCAGGTGTGGAAAGTCCCCAGGCTCCCC
AGCAGGCAGAAGTATGCAAAGCATGCATCTCAATTAGTCAGCAACCATAGTCCCGCCCCTAACTCCGCCC
ATCCCGCCCCTAACTCCGCCCAGTTCCGCCCATTCTCCGCCCCATGGCTGACTAATTTTTTTTATTTATG
CAGAGGCCGAGGCCGCCTCGGCCTCTGAGCTATTCCAGAAGTAGTGAGGAGGCTTTTTTGGAGGCCTAGG
CTTTTGCAAAAAGCTTGATTCTTCTGACACAACAGTCTCGAACCAAAGGCTGGAGCCACCATGGCTTCCA
AGGTGTACGACCCCGAGCAACGCAAACGCATGATCACTGGGCCTCAGTGGTGGGCTCGCTGCAAGCAAAT
GAACGTGCTGGACTCCTTCATCAACTACTATGATTCCGAGAAGCACGCCGAGAACGCCGTGATTTTTCTG
CATGGTAACGCTGCCTCCAGCTACCTGTGGAGGCACGTCGTGCCTCACATCGAGCCCGTGGCTAGATGCA
TCATCCCTGATCTGATCGGAATGGGTAAGTCCGGCAAGAGCGGGAATGGCTCATATCGCCTCCTGGATCA
CTACAAGTACCTCACCGCTTGGTTCGAGCTGCTGAACCTTCCAAAGAAAATCATCTTTGTGGGCCACGAC
TGGGGGGCTTGTCTGGCCTTTCACTACTCCTACGAGCACCAAGACAAGATCAAGGCCATCGTCCATGCTG
AGAGTGTCGTGGACGTGATCGAGTCCTGGGACGAGTGGCCTGACATCGAGGAGGATATCGCCCTGATCAA
GAGCGAAGAGGGCGAGAAAATGGTGCTTGAGAATAACTTCTTCGTCGAGACCATGCTCCCAAGCAAGATC
ATGCGGAAACTGGAGCCTGAGGAGTTCGCTGCCTACCTGGAGCCATTCAAGGAGAAGGGCGAGGTTAGAC
GGCCTACCCTCTCCTGGCCTCGCGAGATCCCTCTCGTTAAGGGAGGCAAGCCCGACGTCGTCCAGATTGT
CCGCAACTACAACGCCTACCTTCGGGCCAGCGACGATCTGCCTAAGATGTTCATCGAGTCCGACCCTGGG
TTCTTTTCCAACGCTATTGTCGAGGGAGCTAAGAAGTTCCCTAACACCGAGTTCGTGAAGGTGAAGGGCC
TCCACTTCAGCCAGGAGGACGCTCCAGATGAAATGGGTAAGTACATCAAGAGCTTCGTGGAGCGCGTGCT
GAAGAACGAGCAGACCGGTGGTGGGAGCGGAGGTGGCGGATCAGGTGGCGGAGGCTCCGGAGGGATTGAA
CAAGATGGATTGCACGCAGGTTCTCCGGCCGCTTGGGTGGAGAGGCTATTCGGCTATGACTGGGCACAAC
AGACAATCGGCTGCTCTGATGCCGCCGTGTTCCGGCTGTCAGCGCAGGGGCGCCCGGTTCTTTTTGTCAA
GACCGACCTGTCCGGTGCCCTGAATGAACTGCAGGACGAGGCAGCGCGGCTATCGTGGCTGGCCACGACG
GGCGTTCCTTGCGCAGCTGTGCTCGACGTTGTCACTGAAGCGGGAAGGGACTGGCTGCTATTGGGCGAAG
TGCCGGGGCAGGATCTCCTGTCATCTCACCTTGCTCCTGCCGAGAAAGTATCCATCATGGCTGATGCAAT
GCGGCGGCTGCATACGCTTGATCCGGCTACCTGCCCATTCGACCACCAAGCGAAACATCGCATCGAGCGA
GCACGTACTCGGATGGAAGCCGGTCTTGTCGATCAGGATGATCTGGACGAAGAGCATCAGGGGCTCGCGC
CAGCCGAACTGTTCGCCAGGCTCAAGGCGCGCATGCCCGACGGCGAGGATCTCGTCGTGACCCATGGCGA
TGCCTGCTTGCCGAATATCATGGTGGAAAATGGCCGCTTTTCTGGATTCATCGACTGTGGCCGGCTGGGT
GTGGCGGACCGCTATCAGGACATAGCGTTGGCTACCCGTGATATTGCTGAAGAGCTTGGCGGCGAATGGG
CTGACCGCTTCCTCGTGCTTTACGGTATCGCCGCTCCCGATTCGCAGCGCATCGCCTTCTATCGCCTTCT
TGACGAGTTCTTCTGAGCGGGACTCTGGGGTTCGAAATGACCGACCAAGCGACGCCCAACCTGCCATCAC
GATGGCCGCAATAAAATATCTTTATTTTCATTACATCTGTGTGTTGGTTTTTTGTGTGAATCGATAGCGA
TAAGGATCCTCTTTGCGCTTGCGTTTTCCCTTGTCCAGATAGCCCAGTAGCTGACATTCATCCGGGGTCA
GCACCGTTTCTGCGGACTGGCTTTCTACGTAATGGTTTCTTAGACGTCAGGTGGCACTTTTCGGGGAAAT
GTGCGCGGAACCCCTATTTGTTTATTTTTCTAAATACATTCAAATATGTATCCGCTCATGAGACAATAAC
CCTGATAAATGCTTCAATAATATTGAAAAAGGAAGAGTATGAGTATTCAACATTTCCGTGTCGCCCTTAT
TCCCTTTTTTGCGGCATTTTGCCTTCCTGTTTTTGCTCACCCAGAAACGCTGGTGAAAGTAAAAGATGCT
GAAGATCAGTTGGGTGCACGAGTGGGTTACATCGAACTGGATCTCAACAGCGGTAAGATCCTTGAGAGTT
TTCGCCCCGAAGAACGTTTTCCAATGATGAGCACTTTCAAAGTTCTGCTATGTGGCGCGGTATTATCCCG
TATTGACGCCGGGCAAGAGCAACTCGGTCGCCGCATACACTATTCTCAGAATGACTTGGTTGAGTACTCA
CCAGTCACAGAAAAGCATCTTACGGATGGCATGACAGTAAGAGAATTATGCAGTGCTGCCATAACCATGA
GTGATAACACTGCGGCCAACTTACTTCTGACAACTATCGGAGGACCGAAGGAGCTAACCGCTTTTTTGCA
CAACATGGGGGATCATGTAACTCGCCTTGATCGTTGGGAACCGGAGCTGAATGAAGCCATACCAAACGAC
GAGCGTGACACCACGATGCCTGTAGCAATGGCAACAACGTTGCGCAAACTATTAACTGGCGAACTACTTA
CTCTAGCTTCCCGGCAACAATTAATAGACTGGATGGAGGCGGATAAAGTTGCAGGACCACTTCTGCGCTC
GGCCCTTCCGGCTGGCTGGTTTATTGCTGATAAATCTGGAGCCGGTGAGCGTGGGTCTCGCGGTATCATT
GCAGCACTGGGGCCAGATGGTAAGCCCTCCCGTATCGTAGTTATCTACACGACGGGGAGTCAGGCAACTA
TGGATGAACGAAATAGACAGATCGCTGAGATAGGTGCCTCACTGATTAAGCATTGGTAATTCGAAATGAC
CGACCAAGCGACGCCCAACCGGTATCAGCTCACTCAAAGGCGGTAATACGGTTATCCACAGAATCAGGGG
ATAACGCAGGAAAGAACATGTGAGCAAAAGGCCAGCAAAAGGCCAGGAACCGTAAAAAGGCCGCGTTGCT
GGCGTTTTTCCATAGGCTCCGCCCCCCTGACGAGCATCACAAAAATCGACGCTCAAGTCAGAGGTGGCGA
AACCCGACAGGACTATAAAGATACCAGGCGTTTCCCCCTGGAAGCTCCCTCGTGCGCTCTCCTGTTCCGA
CCCTGCCGCTTACCGGATACCTGTCCGCCTTTCTCCCTTCGGGAAGCGTGGCGCTTTCTCATAGCTCACG
CTGTAGGTATCTCAGTTCGGTGTAGGTCGTTCGCTCCAAGCTGGGCTGTGTGCACGAACCCCCCGTTCAG
CCCGACCGCTGCGCCTTATCCGGTAACTATCGTCTTGAGTCCAACCCGGTAAGACACGACTTATCGCCAC
TGGCAGCAGCCACTGGTAACAGGATTAGCAGAGCGAGGTATGTAGGCGGTGCTACAGAGTTCTTGAAGTG
GTGGCCTAACTACGGCTACACTAGAAGGACAGTATTTGGTATCTGCGCTCTGCTGAAGCCAGTTACCTTC
GGAAAAAGAGTTGGTAGCTCTTGATCCGGCAAACAAACCACCGCTGGTAGCGGTGGTTTTTTTGTTTGCA
AGCAGCAGATTACGCGCAGAAAAAAAGGATTTCAAGAAGATCCTTTGATCTTTTCTACGGGGTCTGACGC
TCAGTGGAACGAAAACTCACGTTAAGGGATTTTGGTCATGAGATTATCAAAAAGGATCTTCACCTAGATC
CTTTTATAGTCCGGAAATACAGGAACGCACGCTGGATGGCCCTTCGCTGGGATGGTGAAACCATGAAAAA
TGGCAGCTTCAGTGGATTAAGTGGGGGTAATGTGGCCTGTACCCTCTGGTTGCATAGGTATTCATACGGT
TAAAATTTATCAGGCGCGATTGCGGCAGTTTTTCGGGTGGTTTGTTGCCATTTTTACCTGTCTGCTGCCG
TGATCGCGCTGAACGCGTTTTAGCGGTGCGTACAATTAAGGGATTATGGTAAATCCACTTACTGTCTGCC
CTCGTAGCCATCGAGATAAACCGCAGTACTCCGGCCACGATGCGTCCGGCGTAGAGGATCGAGATCTACC
GGGTAGGGGAGGCGCTTTTCCCAAGGCAGTCTGGAGCATGCGCTTTAGCAGCCCCGCTGGGCACTTGGCG
CTACACAAGTGGCCTCTGGCCTCGCACACATTCCACATCCACCGGTAGGCGCCAACCGGCTCCGTTCTTT
GGTGGCCCCTTCGCGCCACCTTCTACTCCTCCCCTAGTCAGGAAGTTCCCCCCCGCCCCGCAGCTCGCGT
CGTGCAGGACGTGACAAATGGAAGTAGCACGTCTCACTAGTCTCGTGCAGATGGACAGCACCGCTGAGCA
ATGGAAGCGGGTAGGCCTTTGGGGCAGCGGCCAATAGCAGCTTTGCTCCTTCGCTTTCTGGGCTCAGAGG
CTGGGAAGGGGTGGGTCCGGGGGCGGGCTCAGGGGCGGGCTCAGGGGCGGGGCGGGCGCCCGAAGGTCCT
CCGGAGGCCCGGCATTCTGCACGCTTCAAAAGCGCACGTCTGCCGCGCTGTTCTCCTCTTCCTCATCTCC
GGGCCTTTCGACCTGCAGCCCAAGCT
